>Addgene plasmid #89067 | pFA6a-GBP-kanMX6 | addgene full sequence | sequence record 181132 | Addgene NGS Result
ACGCGGCCGCCAGCTGAAGCTTCGTACGCTGCAGGTCGACGGATCCCCGGGTTAATTAACATGGCTGATG
TCCAACTGGTGGAGTCTGGTGGCGCTTTGGTGCAGCCAGGTGGCTCTCTGCGTTTGTCCTGTGCCGCTTC
TGGCTTCCCAGTGAACCGCTATTCCATGCGCTGGTATCGCCAGGCTCCAGGCAAAGAGCGTGAGTGGGTA
GCCGGTATGTCCAGCGCGGGTGATCGTAGCTCCTATGAAGACTCCGTGAAGGGCCGTTTCACCATCAGCC
GTGACGATGCCCGTAACACGGTGTATCTGCAAATGAACAGCTTGAAACCTGAAGATACGGCCGTGTATTA
CTGTAATGTGAACGTGGGCTTCGAGTATTGGGGCCAAGGCACCCAGGTCACCGTCTCCTCTGGAAGGTAA
GCGGCCGCTCGTTCCAGATTACGCTGCTCAGTGCTGAGGCGCGCCACTTCTAAATAAGCGAATTTCTTAT
GATTTATGATTTTTATTATTAAATAAGTTATAAAAAAAATAAGTGTATACAAATTTTAAAGTGACTCTTA
GGTTTTAAAACGAAAATTCTTATTCTTGAGTAACTCTTTCCTGTAGGTCAGGTTGCTTTCTCAGGTATAG
TATGAGGTCGCTCTTATTGACCACACCTCTACCGGCAGATCCGCTAGGGATAACAGGGTAATATAGATCT
GTTTAGCTTGCCTCGTCCCCGCCGGGTCACCCGGCCAGCGACATGGAGGCCCAGAATACCCTCCTTGACA
GTCTTGACGTGCGCAGCTCAGGGGCATGATGTGACTGTCGCCCGTACATTTAGCCCATACATCCCCATGT
ATAATCATTTGCATCCATACATTTTGATGGCCGCACGGCGCGAAGCAAAAATTACGGCTCCTCGCTGCAG
ACCTGCGAGCAGGGAAACGCTCCCCTCACAGACGCGTTGAATTGTCCCCACGCCGCGCCCCTGTAGAGAA
ATATAAAAGGTTAGGATTTGCCACTGAGGTTCTTCTTTCATATACTTCCTTTTAAAATCTTGCTAGGATA
CAGTTCTCACATCACATCCGAACATAAACAACCATGGGTAAGGAAAAGACTCACGTTTCGAGGCCGCGAT
TAAATTCCAACATGGATGCTGATTTATATGGGTATAAATGGGCTCGCGATAATGTCGGGCAATCAGGTGC
GACAATCTATCGATTGTATGGGAAGCCCGATGCGCCAGAGTTGTTTCTGAAACATGGCAAAGGTAGCGTT
GCCAATGATGTTACAGATGAGATGGTCAGACTAAACTGGCTGACGGAATTTATGCCTCTTCCGACCATCA
AGCATTTTATCCGTACTCCTGATGATGCATGGTTACTCACCACTGCGATCCCCGGCAAAACAGCATTCCA
GGTATTAGAAGAATATCCTGATTCAGGTGAAAATATTGTTGATGCGCTGGCAGTGTTCCTGCGCCGGTTG
CATTCGATTCCTGTTTGTAATTGTCCTTTTAACAGCGATCGCGTATTTCGTCTCGCTCAGGCGCAATCAC
GAATGAATAACGGTTTGGTTGATGCGAGTGATTTTGATGACGAGCGTAATGGCTGGCCTGTTGAACAAGT
CTGGAAAGAAATGCATAAGCTTTTGCCATTCTCACCGGATTCAGTCGTCACTCATGGTGATTTCTCACTT
GATAACCTTATTTTTGACGAGGGGAAATTAATAGGTTGTATTGATGTTGGACGAGTCGGAATCGCAGACC
GATACCAGGATCTTGCCATCCTATGGAACTGCCTCGGTGAGTTTTCTCCTTCATTACAGAAACGGCTTTT
TCAAAAATATGGTATTGATAATCCTGATATGAATAAATTGCAGTTTCATTTGATGCTCGATGAGTTTTTC
TAATCAGTACTGACAATAAAAAGATTCTTGTTTTCAAGAACTTGTCATTTGTATAGTTTTTTTATATTGT
AGTTGTTCTATTTTAATCAAATGTTAGCGTGATTTATATTTTTTTTCGCCTCGACATCATCTGCCCAGAT
GCGAAGTTAAGTGCGCAGAAAGTAATATCATGCGTCAATCGTATGTGAATGCTGGTCGCTATACTGCTGT
CGATTCGATACTAACGCCGCCATCCAGTTTAAACGAGCTCGAATTCATCGATGATATCAGATCCACTAGT
GGCCTATGCGGCCGCGGATCTGCCGGTCTCCCTATAGTGAGTCGTATTAATTTCGATAAGCCAGGTTAAC
CTGCATTAATGAATCGGCCAACGCGCGGGGAGAGGCGGTTTGCGTATTGGGCGCTCTTCCGCTTCCTCGC
TCACTGACTCGCTGCGCTCGGTCGTTCGGCTGCGGCGAGCGGTATCAGCTCACTCAAAGGCGGTAATACG
GTTATCCACAGAATCAGGGGATAACGCAGGAAAGAACATGTGAGCAAAAGGCCAGCAAAAGGCCAGGAAC
CGTAAAAAGGCCGCGTTGCTGGCGTTTTTCCATAGGCTCCGCCCCCCTGACGAGCATCACAAAAATCGAC
GCTCAAGTCAGAGGTGGCGAAACCCGACAGGACTATAAAGATACCAGGCGTTTCCCCCTGGAAGCTCCCT
CGTGCGCTCTCCTGTTCCGACCCTGCCGCTTACCGGATACCTGTCCGCCTTTCTCCCTTCGGGAAGCGTG
GCGCTTTCTCATAGCTCACGCTGTAGGTATCTCAGTTCGGTGTAGGTCGTTCGCTCCAAGCTGGGCTGTG
TGCACGAACCCCCCGTTCAGCCCGACCGCTGCGCCTTATCCGGTAACTATCGTCTTGAGTCCAACCCGGT
AAGACACGACTTATCGCCACTGGCAGCAGCCACTGGTAACAGGATTAGCAGAGCGAGGTATGTAGGCGGT
GCTACAGAGTTCTTGAAGTGGTGGCCTAACTACGGCTACACTAGAAGAACAGTATTTGGTATCTGCGCTC
TGCTGAAGCCAGTTACCTTCGGAAAAAGAGTTGGTAGCTCTTGATCCGGCAAACAAACCACCGCTGGTAG
CGGTGGTTTTTTTGTTTGCAAGCAGCAGATTACGCGCAGAAAAAAAGGATCTCAAGAAGATCCTTTGATC
TTTTCTACGGGGTCTGACGCTCAGTGGAACGAAAACTCACGTTAAGGGATTTTGGTCATGAGATTATCAA
AAAGGATCTTCACCTAGATCCTTTTAAATTAAAAATGAAGTTTTAAATCAATCTAAAGTATATATGAGTA
AACTTGGTCTGACAGTTACCAATGCTTAATCAGTGAGGCACCTATCTCAGCGATCTGTCTATTTCGTTCA
TCCATAGTTGCCTGACTCCCCGTCGTGTAGATAACTACGATACGGGAGGGCTTACCATCTGGCCCCAGTG
CTGCAATGATACCGCGAGACCCACGCTCACCGGCTCCAGATTTATCAGCAATAAACCAGCCAGCCGGAAG
GGCCGAGCGCAGAAGTGGTCCTGCAACTTTATCCGCCTCCATCCAGTCTATTAATTGTTGCCGGGAAGCT
AGAGTAAGTAGTTCGCCAGTTAATAGTTTGCGCAACGTTGTTGCCATTGCTACAGGCATCGTGGTGTCAC
GCTCGTCGTTTGGTATGGCTTCATTCAGCTCCGGTTCCCAACGATCAAGGCGAGTTACATGATCCCCCAT
GTTGTGCAAAAAAGCGGTTAGCTCCTTCGGTCCTCCGATCGTTGTCAGAAGTAAGTTGGCCGCAGTGTTA
TCACTCATGGTTATGGCAGCACTGCATAATTCTCTTACTGTCATGCCATCCGTAAGATGCTTTTCTGTGA
CTGGTGAGTACTCAACCAAGTCATTCTGAGAATAGTGTATGCGGCGACCGAGTTGCTCTTGCCCGGCGTC
AATACGGGATAATACCGCGCCACATAGCAGAACTTTAAAAGTGCTCATCATTGGAAAACGTTCTTCGGGG
CGAAAACTCTCAAGGATCTTACCGCTGTTGAGATCCAGTTCGATGTAACCCACTCGTGCACCCAACTGAT
CTTCAGCATCTTTTACTTTCACCAGCGTTTCTGGGTGAGCAAAAACAGGAAGGCAAAATGCCGCAAAAAA
GGGAATAAGGGCGACACGGAAATGTTGAATACTCATACTCTTCCTTTTTCAATATTATTGAAGCATTTAT
CAGGGTTATTGTCTCATGAGCGGATACATATTTGAATGTATTTAGAAAAATAAACAAATAGGGGTTCCGC
GCACATTTCCCCGAAAAGTGCCACCTGACGTCTAAGAAACCATTATTATCATGACATTAACCTATAAAAA
TAGGCGTATCACGAGGCCCTTTCGTCTCGCGCGTTTCGGTGATGACGGTGAAAACCTCTGACACATGCAG
CTCCCGGAGACGGTCACAGCTTGTCTGTAAGCGGATGCCGGGAGCAGACAAGCCCGTCAGGGCGCGTCAG
CGGGTGTTGGCGGGTGTCGGGGCTGGCTTAACTATGCGGCATCAGAGCAGATTGTACTGAGAGTGCACCA
TATGGACATATTGTCGTTAGAACGCGGCTACAATTAATACATAACCTTATGTATCATACACATACGATTT
AGGTGACACTATAGA
Features (pLannotate 1.2.2; 11 found; start..end, strand, type, name):
     61..408     +  CDS            vsfGFP-0 (fragment): vsfGFP-0 is a basic (constitutively fluorescent) green fluorescent protein published in 2015, derived from Aequorea victoria. It has low acid sensitivity.
    478..665     +  terminator     ADH1 terminator: S. cerevisiae ADH1; transcription terminator for the S. cerevisiae alcohol dehydrogenase 1 (ADH1) gene
    740..2096    +  gene           kanMX: yeast selectable marker conferring kanamycin resistance (Wach et al., 1994)
   2201..2219    -  promoter       T7 promoter: promoter for bacteriophage T7 RNA polymerase
   2241..2294    -  CDS            lacI (fragment): lac repressor; lacI; The lac repressor binds to the lac operator to inhibit transcription in E. coli. This inhibition can be relieved by adding lactose or isopropyl-β-D-thiogalactopyranoside (IPTG).
   2477..3065    -  rep_origin     ori: high-copy-number ColE1/pMB1/pBR322/pUC origin of replication
   3236..4096    -  CDS            AmpR: β-lactamase; bla; confers resistance to ampicillin, carbenicillin, and related antibiotics
   4097..4201    -  promoter       AmpR promoter: bla
   4296..4331    +  CDS            rop (fragment): Rop protein, which maintains plasmids at low copy number; rop
   4433..4484    +  misc_feature   bom (fragment): basis of mobility region from pBR322
   4547..4565    +  promoter       SP6 promoter: promoter for bacteriophage SP6 RNA polymerase
