[The description below was written by a language model from this plasmid's Addgene catalogue record and pLannotate feature annotations shown in this document.]
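Description:
pFA6a-GBP-kanMX6 is an empty-backbone template plasmid from the pFA6a family, designed for PCR-based C-terminal tagging of chromosomal genes in the fission yeast Schizosaccharomyces pombe. It is not meant to be maintained in yeast. No yeast origin of replication is annotated, and the plasmid serves as a source of a tagging module that is amplified with primers carrying homology to the target locus and then integrated by homologous recombination. In E. coli it is propagated through a high-copy ColE1/pUC-type origin and selected with ampicillin through the β-lactamase gene and its promoter. Short rop, bom and lacI fragments, along with flanking T7 and SP6 promoters, are backbone remnants with no evident role in the tagging function.

The amplifiable module consists of the GBP (GFP-binding protein) coding sequence, followed by the S. cerevisiae ADH1 terminator and the kanMX marker, which confers G418 resistance for selecting yeast integrants. The automated annotation labels a roughly 350 nt CDS at the start of the module as a fragment of vsfGFP-0. Its position and size fit the GBP tag named in the catalogue entry, and the label most likely arises because that reference protein is a fusion containing a GFP-binding nanobody domain, not because any fluorescent protein is present. There is no promoter upstream of the tag, because after in-frame integration at the 3′ end of a gene the fusion is expressed from the native promoter.

According to the record and its associated publication, GBP-tagged proteins are used to manipulate protein localization in fission yeast through GBP–GFP binding, for example by tethering a GBP-tagged protein to a GFP-tagged partner.
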