Addgene plasmid #89067: pFA6a-GBP-kanMX6
Purpose: (Empty Backbone) genomic GBP epitope C-terminal tagging in S. pombe
Depositing lab: Quanwen Jin. Depositing organization: Xiamen University. Publication: Facile manipulation of protein localization in fission yeast through GBP-GFP binding. Chen YH, Wang GY, Hao HC, Chao CJ, Wang Y, Jin QW. J Cell Sci. 2017 Jan 12. pii: jcs.198457. doi: 10.1242/jcs.198457. PubMed 28082423.
Backbone
  Vector backbone: pFA6a
  Vector type: Yeast Expression ; PCR-based C-terminal tagging
  Selectable markers: Neomycin (select with G418)
  Tag / fusion protein: GBP (C terminal on backbone)
Growth in bacteria
  Bacterial resistance: Ampicillin, 50 μg/mL
  Growth temperature: 37°C
  Growth strain: DH5alpha
  Copy number: Unknown
Gene/Insert
  Gene/Insert name: None
  Tag / fusion protein: GBP (C terminal on backbone)
Terms and licenses: Academic/Nonprofit Terms; Industry Terms: Not Available to Industry
How to cite: pFA6a-GBP-kanMX6 was a gift from Quanwen Jin (Addgene plasmid # 89067 ; http://n2t.net/addgene:89067 ; RRID:Addgene_89067)
